>Addgene plasmid #91202 | pTRANS_110 | depositor full sequence | sequence record 175639 | Full Sequence
CACCCATGACCAAAATCCCTTAACGTGAGTTACGCGTCGTTCCACTGAGCGTCAGACCCCGTAGAAAAGA
TCAAAGGATCTTCTTGAGATCCTTTTTTTCTGCGCGTAATCTGCTGCTTGCAAACAAAAAAACCACCGCT
ACCAGCGGTGGTTTGTTTGCCGGATCAAGAGCTACCAACTCTTTTTCCGAAGGTAACTGGCTTCAGCAGA
GCGCAGATACCAAATACTGTCCTTCTAGTGTAGCCGTAGTTAGGCCACCACTTCAAGAACTCTGTAGCAC
CGCCTACATACCTCGCTCTGCTAATCCTGTTACCAGTGGCTGCTGCCAGTGGCGATAAGTCGTGTCTTAC
CGGGTTGGACTCAAGACGATAGTTACCGGATAAGGCGCAGCGGTCGGGCTGAACGGGGGGTTCGTGCACA
CAGCCCAGCTTGGAGCGAACGACCTACACCGAACTGAGATACCTACAGCGTGAGCATTGAGAAAGCGCCA
CGCTTCCCGAAGGGAGAAAGGCGGACAGGTATCCGGTAAGCGGCAGGGTCGGAACAGGAGAGCGCACGAG
GGAGCTTCCAGGGGGAAACGCCTGGTATCTTTATAGTCCTGTCGGGTTTCGCCACCTCTGACTTGAGCGT
CGATTTTTGTGATGCTCGTCAGGGGGGCGGAGCCTATGGAAAAACGCCAGCAACGCGGCCTTTTTACGGT
TCCTGGCCTTTTGCTGGCCTTTTGCTCACATGTTCTTTCCTGCGTTATCCCCTGATTCTGTGGATAACCG
TATTACCGCCTTTGAGTGAGCTGATACCGCTCGCCGCAGCCGAACGACCGAGCGCAGCGAGTCAGTGAGC
GAGGAAGCGGGAGAGCGCCCATAATTCGGGGGATCTGGATTTTAGTACTGGATTTTGGTTTTAGGAATTA
GAAATTTTATTGATAGAAGTATTTTACAAATACAAATACATACTAAGGGTTTCTTATATGCTCAACACAT
GAGCGAAACCCTATAGGAACCCTAATTCCCTTATCTGGGAACTACTCACACATTATTATGGAGAAACTCG
AGCTTGTCGATCGACAGATCCCGGTCGGCATCTACTCTATTTCTTTGCCCTCGGACGAGTGCTGGGGCGT
CGGTTTCCACTATCGGCGAGTACTTCTACACAGCCATCGGTCCAGACGGCCGCGCTTCTGCGGGCGATTT
GTGTACGCCCGACAGTCCCGGCTCCGGATCGGACGATTGCGTCGCATCGACCCTGCGCCCAAGCTGCATC
ATCGAAATTGCCGTCAACCAAGCTCTGATAGAGTTGGTCAAGACCAATGCGGAGCATATACGCCCGGAGT
CGTGGCGATCCTGCAAGCTCCGGATGCCTCCGCTCGAAGTAGCGCGTCTGCTGCTCCATACAAGCCAACC
ACGGCCTCCAGAAGAAGATGTTGGCGACCTCGTATTGGGAATCCCCGAACATCGCCTCGCTCCAGTCAAT
GACCGCTGTTATGCGGCCATTGTCCGTCAGGACATTGTTGGAGCCGAAATCCGCGTGCACGAGGTGCCGG
ACTTCGGGGCAGTCCTCGGCCCAAAGCATCAGCTCATCGAGAGCCTGCGCGACGGACGCACTGACGGTGT
CGTCCATCACAGTTTGCCAGTGATACACATGGGGATCAGCAATCGCGCATATGAAATCACGCCATGTAGT
GTATTGACCGATTCCTTGCGGTCCGAATGGGCCGAACCCGCTCGTCTGGCTAAGATCGGCCGCAGCGATC
GCATCCATGGCCTCCGCGACCGGCTGCAGAACAGCGGGCAGTTCGGTTTCAGGCAGGTCTTGCAACGTGA
CACCCTGTGCACGGCGGGAGATGCAATAGGTCAGGCTCTCGCTGAATTCCCCAATGTCAAGCACTTCCGG
AATCGGGAGCGCGGCCGATGCAAAGTGCCGATAAACATAACGATCTTTGTAGAAACCATCGGCGCAGCTA
TTTACCCGCAGGACATATCCACGCCCTCCTACATCGAAGCTGAAAGCACGAGATTCTTCGCCCTCCGAGA
GCTGCATCAGGTCGGACACGCTGTCGAACTTTTCGATCAGAAACTTCTCGACAGACGTCGCGGTGAGTTC
AGGCTTTTTCATATCTCATTGCCCCCCGGATCTGCGAAAGCTCGAGAGAGATAGATTTGTAGAGAGAGAC
TGGTGATTTCAGCGTGTCCTCTCCAAATGAAATGAACTTCCTTATATAGAGGAAGGGTCTTGCGAAGGAT
AGTGGGATTGTGCGTCATCCCTTACGTCAGTGGAGATATCACATCAATCCACTTGCTTTGAAGACGTGGT
TGGAACGTCTTCTTTTTCCACGATGCTCCTCGTGGGTGGGGGTCCATCTTTGGGACCACTGTCGGCAGAG
GCATCTTGAACGATAGCCTTTCCTTTATCGCAATGATGGCATTTGTAGGTGCCACCTTCCTTTTCTACTG
TCCTTTTGATGAAGTGACAGATAGCTGGGCAATGGAATCCGAGGAGGTTTCCCGATATTACCCTTTGTTG
AAAAGTCTCAATAGCCCTTTGGTCTTCTGAGACTGTATCTTTGATATTCTTGGAGTAGACGAGAGTGTCG
TGCTCCACCATGTTCACATCAATCCACTTGCTTTGAAGACGTGGTTGGAACGTCTTCTTTTTCCACGATG
CTCCTCGTGGGTGGGGGTCCATCTTTGGGACCACTGTCGGCAGAGGCATCTTGAACGATAGCCTTTCCTT
TATCGCAATGATGGCATTTGTAGGTGCCACCTTCCTTTTCTACTGTCCTTTTGATGAAGTGACAGATAGC
TGGGCAATGGAATCCGAGGAGGTTTCCCGATATTACCCTTTGTTGAAAAGTCTCAATAGCCCTTTGGTCT
TCTGAGACTGTATCTTTGATATTCTTGGAGTAGACGAGAGTGTCGTGCTCCACCATGCGGCGCGCCGATC
AAAAGCAGGTGACAAGTTTGTACAAAAAAGCTGAACGAGAAACGTAAAATGATATAAATATCAATATATT
AAATTAGATTTTGCATAAAAAACAGACTACATAATACTGTAAAACACAACATATCCAGTCACTATGGCGG
CCGCATTAGGAACCCCAGGCTTTACACTTTATGCTTCCGGCTCGTATAATGTGTGGATTTTGAGTTAGGA
TCCGTCGAGATTTTCAGGAGCTAAGGAAGCTAAAATGGAGAAAAAAATCACTGGATATACCACCGTTGAT
ATATCCCAATGGCATCGTAAAGAACATTTTGAGGCATTTCAGTCAGTCGCTCAATGTACCTATAACCAGA
CCGTTCAGCTGGATATTACGGCCTTTTTAAAGACCGTAAAGAAAAATAAGCACAAGTTTTATCCGGCCTT
TATTCACATTCTTGCCCGCCTGATGAATGCTCATCCGGAATTCCGTATGGCAATGAAAGACGGTGAGCTG
GTGATATGGGATAGTGTTCACCCTTGTTACACCGTTTTCCATGAGCAAACTGAAACGTTTTCATCGCTCT
GGAGTGAATACCACGACGATTTCCGGCAGTTTCTACACATATATTCGCAAGATGTGGCGTGTTACGGTGA
AAACCTGGCCTATTTCCCTAAAGGGTTTATTGAGAATATGTTTTTCGTCTCAGCCAATCCCTGGGTGAGT
TTCACCAGTTTTGATTTAAACGTGGCCAATATGGACAACTTCTTCGCCCCCGTTTTCACCATGGGCAAAT
ATTATACGCAAGGCGACAAGGTGCTGATGCCGCTGGCGATTCAGGTTCATCATGCCGTTTGTGATGGCTT
CCATGTCGGCAGAATGCTTAATGAATTACAACAGTACTGCGATGAGTGGCAGGCGGGGCGTAATCTAGAG
GATCCGGCTTACTAAAAGCCAGATAACAGTATGCGTATTTGCGCGCTGATTTTTGCGGTATAAGAATATA
TACTGATATGTATACCCGAAGTATGTCAAAAAGAGGTATGCTATGAAGCAGCGTATTACAGTGACAGTTG
ACAGCGACAGCTATCAGTTGCTCAAGGCATATATGATGTCAATATCTCCGGTCTGGTAAGCACAACCATG
CAGAATGAAGCCCGTCGTCTGCGTGCCGAACGCTGGAAAGCGGAAAATCAGGAAGGGATGGCTGAGGTCG
CCCGGTTTATTGAAATGAACGGCTCTTTTGCTGACGAGAACAGGGGCTGGTGAAATGCAGTTTAAGGTTT
ACACCTATAAAAGAGAGAGCCGTTATCGTCTGTTTGTGGATGTACAGAGTGATATTATTGACACGCCCGG
GCGACGGATGGTGATCCCCCTGGCCAGTGCACGTCTGCTGTCAGATAAAGTCCCCCGTGAACTTTACCCG
GTGGTGCATATCGGGGATGAAAGCTGGCGCATGATGACCACCGATATGGCCAGTGTGCCGGCCTCCGTTA
TCGGGGAAGAAGTGGCTGATCTCAGCCACCGCGAAAATGACATCAAAAACGCCATTAACCTGATGTTCTG
GGGAATATAAATGTCAGGCTCCCTTATACACAGCCAGTCTGCAGGTCGACCATAGTGACTGGATATGTTG
TGTTTTACAGTATTATGTAGTCTGTTTTTTATGCAAAATCTAATTTAATATATTGATATTTATATCATTT
TACGTTTCTCGTTCAGCTTTCTTGTACAAAGTGGTCACCTGCAAAAAGTGCCAGCCAGGACAGAAATGCC
TCGACTTCGCTGCTACCCAAGGTTGCCGGGTGACGCACACCGTGGAAACGGATGAAGGCACGAACCCAGT
GGACATAAGCCTGTTCGGTTCGTAAGCTGTAATGCAAGTAGCGTATGCGCTCACGCAACTGGTCCAGAAC
CTTGACCGAACGCAGCGGTGGTAACGGCGCAGTGGCGGTTTTCATGGCTTGTTATGACTGTTTTTTTGGG
GTACAGTCTATGCCTCGGGCATCCAAGCAGCAAGCGCGTTACGCCGTGGGTCGATGTTTGATGTTATGGA
GCAGCAACGATGTTACGCAGCAGGGCAGTCGCCCTAAAACAAAGTTAAACATCATGAGGGAAGCGGTGAT
CGCCGAAGTATCGACTCAACTATCAGAGGTAGTTGGCGTCATCGAGCGCCATCTCGAACCGACGTTGCTG
GCCGTACATTTGTACGGCTCCGCAGTGGATGGCGGCCTGAAGCCACACAGTGATATTGATTTGCTGGTTA
CGGTGACCGTAAGGCTTGATGAAACAACGCGGCGAGCTTTGATCAACGACCTTTTGGAAACTTCGGCTTC
CCCTGGAGAGAGCGAGATTCTCCGCGCTGTAGAAGTCACCATTGTTGTGCACGACGACATCATTCCGTGG
CGTTATCCAGCTAAGCGCGAACTGCAATTTGGAGAATGGCAGCGCAATGACATTCTTGCAGGTATCTTCG
AGCCAGCCACGATCGACATTGATCTGGCTATCTTGCTGACAAAAGCAAGAGAACATAGCGTTGCCTTGGT
AGGTCCAGCGGCGGAGGAACTCTTTGATCCGGTTCCTGAACAGGATCTATTTGAGGCGCTAAATGAAACC
TTAACGCTATGGAACTCGCCGCCCGACTGGGCTGGCGATGAGCGAAATGTAGTGCTTACGTTGTCCCGCA
TTTGGTACAGCGCAGTAACCGGCAAAATCGCGCCGAAGGATGTCGCTGCCGACTGGGCAATGGAGCGCCT
GCCGGCCCAGTATCAGCCCGTCATACTTGAAGCTAGACAGGCTTATCTTGGACAAGAAGAAGATCGCTTG
GCCTCGCGCGCAGATCAGTTGGAAGAATTTGTCCACTACGTGAAAGGCGAGATCACCAAGGTAGTCGGCA
AATAACCCTCGAGC
Features (pLannotate 1.2.2; 14 found; start..end, strand, type, name):
     84..672     +  rep_origin     ori: high-copy-number ColE1/pMB1/pBR322/pUC origin of replication
    872..1046    -  polyA_signal   CaMV poly(A) signal: cauliflower mosaic virus polyadenylation signal
   1087..2112    -  CDS            HygR: aminoglycoside phosphotransferase from E. coli; aph(4)-Ia; confers resistance to hygromycin
   2179..2855    -  promoter       CaMV 35S promoter (enhanced): cauliflower mosaic virus 35S promoter with a duplicated enhancer region
   2952..3076    +  protein_bind   attR1: mutant version of attR; recombination site for the Gateway® LR reaction LR Clonase™
   3101..3131    +  promoter       lac UV5 promoter: E. coli lac promoter with an "up" mutation
   3155..3184    +  promoter       cat promoter (fragment): promoter of the E. coli cat gene encoding chloramphenicol acetyltransferase
   3185..3865    +  CDS            CmR: chloramphenicol acetyltransferase confers resistance to chloramphenicol
   4022..4180    +  CDS            ccdA (fragment): CCDA_ECO57 - Also known as H, letA. Experimental evidence at protein level: Swiss-Prot protein existence level 1. Antitoxin component of a type II toxin-antitoxin (TA) system which inhibits the post-segregational killing (PSK) of plasmid-free cells, also referred to as a plasmid addiction system. Binds to and blocks the activity of CcdB; will also remove bound CcdB protein from the CcdB-GyrA complex by forming a CcdA-CcdB complex, a process termed rejuvenation. Functions as a transcriptional corepressor for the ccdAB operon, repression also requires CcdB (By similarity). From Escherichia coli
   4185..4490    +  CDS            ccdB: CcdB, a bacterial toxin that poisons DNA gyrase; ccdB; Plasmids containing the ccdB gene cannot be propagated in standard E. coli strains.
   4531..4655    -  protein_bind   attR2: mutant version of attR; recombination site for the Gateway® LR reaction LR Clonase™
   4762..4785    +  promoter       Pc promoter (fragment): intI1 (promoter lies within the coding sequence); class 1 integron promoter
   4961..5017    +  CDS            GmR (fragment): gentamycin acetyltransferase; aacC1; confers resistance to gentamycin
   5024..5815    +  CDS            SmR: aminoglycoside adenylyltransferase (Murphy, 1985); aadA; confers resistance to spectinomycin and streptomycin
