>Addgene plasmid #91202 | pTRANS_110 | addgene full sequence | sequence record 208969 | Addgene NGS Result
GCCACCCATGACCAAAATCCCTTAACGTGAGTTACGCGTCGTTCCACTGAGCGTCAGACCCCGTAGAAAA
GATCAAAGGATCTTCTTGAGATCCTTTTTTTCTGCGCGTAATCTGCTGCTTGCAAACAAAAAAACCACCG
CTACCAGCGGTGGTTTGTTTGCCGGATCAAGAGCTACCAACTCTTTTTCCGAAGGTAACTGGCTTCAGCA
GAGCGCAGATACCAAATACTGTTCTTCTAGTGTAGCCGTAGTTAGGCCACCACTTCAAGAACTCTGTAGC
ACCGCCTACATACCTCGCTCTGCTAATCCTGTTACCAGTGGCTGCTGCCAGTGGCGATAAGTCGTGTCTT
ACCGGGTTGGACTCAAGACGATAGTTACCGGATAAGGCGCAGCGGTCGGGCTGAACGGGGGGTTCGTGCA
CACAGCCCAGCTTGGAGCGAACGACCTACACCGAACTGAGATACCTACAGCGTGAGCTATGAGAAAGCGC
CACGCTTCCCGAAGGGAGAAAGGCGGACAGGTATCCGGTAAGCGGCAGGGTCGGAACAGGAGAGCGCACG
AGGGAGCTTCCAGGGGGAAACGCCTGGTATCTTTATAGTCCTGTCGGGTTTCGCCACCTCTGACTTGAGC
GTCGATTTTTGTGATGCTCGTCAGGGGGGCGGAGCCTATGGAAAAACGCCAGCAACGCGGCCTTTTTACG
GTTCCTGGCCTTTTGCTGGCCTTTTGCTCACATGTTCTTTCCTGCGTTATCCCCTGATTCTGTGGATAAC
CGTATTACCGCCTTTGAGTGAGCTGATACCGCTCGCCGCAGCCGAACGACCGAGCGCAGCGAGTCAGTGA
GCGAGGAAGCGGGAGAGCGCCCATAATTCGGGGGATCTGGATTTTAGTACTGGATTTTGGTTTTAGGAAT
TAGAAATTTTATTGATAGAAGTATTTTACAAATACAAATACATACTAAGGGTTTCTTATATGCTCAACAC
ATGAGCGAAACCCTATAGGAACCCTAATTCCCTTATCTGGGAACTACTCACACATTATTATGGAGAAACT
CGAGCTTGTCGATCGACAGATCCCGGTCGGCATCTACTCTATTTCTTTGCCCTCGGACGAGTGCTGGGGC
GTCGGTTTCCACTATCGGCGAGTACTTCTACACAGCCATCGGTCCAGACGGCCGCGCTTCTGCGGGCGAT
TTGTGTACGCCCGACAGTCCCGGCTCCGGATCGGACGATTGCGTCGCATCGACCCTGCGCCCAAGCTGCA
TCATCGAAATTGCCGTCAACCAAGCTCTGATAGAGTTGGTCAAGACCAATGCGGAGCATATACGCCCGGA
GTCGTGGCGATCCTGCAAGCTCCGGATGCCTCCGCTCGAAGTAGCGCGTCTGCTGCTCCATACAAGCCAA
CCACGGCCTCCAGAAGAAGATGTTGGCGACCTCGTATTGGGAATCCCCGAACATCGCCTCGCTCCAGTCA
ATGACCGCTGTTATGCGGCCATTGTCCGTCAGGACATTGTTGGAGCCGAAATCCGCGTGCACGAGGTGCC
GGACTTCGGGGCAGTCCTCGGCCCAAAGCATCAGCTCATCGAGAGCCTGCGCGACGGACGCACTGACGGT
GTCGTCCATCACAGTTTGCCAGTGATACACATGGGGATCAGCAATCGCGCATATGAAATCACGCCATGTA
GTGTATTGACCGATTCCTTGCGGTCCGAATGGGCCGAACCCGCTCGTCTGGCTAAGATCGGCCGCAGCGA
TCGCATCCATGGCCTCCGCGACCGGCTGCAGAACAGCGGGCAGTTCGGTTTCAGGCAGGTCTTGCAACGT
GACACCCTGTGCACGGCGGGAGATGCAATAGGTCAGGCTCTCGCTGAATTCCCCAATGTCAAGCACTTCC
GGAATCGGGAGCGCGGCCGATGCAAAGTGCCGATAAACATAACGATCTTTGTAGAAACCATCGGCGCAGC
TATTTACCCGCAGGACATATCCACGCCCTCCTACATCGAAGCTGAAAGCACGAGATTCTTCGCCCTCCGA
GAGCTGCATCAGGTCGGACACGCTGTCGAACTTTTCGATCAGAAACTTCTCGACAGACGTCGCGGTGAGT
TCAGGCTTTTTCATATCTCATTGCCCCCCGGATCTGCGAAAGCTCGAGAGAGATAGATTTGTAGAGAGAG
ACTGGTGATTTCAGCGTGTCCTCTCCAAATGAAATGAACTTCCTTATATAGAGGAAGGGTCTTGCGAAGG
ATAGTGGGATTGTGCGTCATCCCTTACGTCAGTGGAGATATCACATCAATCCACTTGCTTTGAAGACGTG
GTTGGAACGTCTTCTTTTTCCACGATGCTCCTCGTGGGTGGGGGTCCATCTTTGGGACCACTGTCGGCAG
AGGCATCTTGAACGATAGCCTTTCCTTTATCGCAATGATGGCATTTGTAGGTGCCACCTTCCTTTTCTAC
TGTCCTTTTGATGAAGTGACAGATAGCTGGGCAATGGAATCCGAGGAGGTTTCCCGATATTACCCTTTGT
TGAAAAGTCTCAATAGCCCTTTGGTCTTCTGAGACTGTATCTTTGATATTCTTGGAGTAGACGAGAGTGT
CGTGCTCCACCATGTTCACATCAATCCACTTGCTTTGAAGACGTGGTTGGAACGTCTTCTTTTTCCACGA
TGCTCCTCGTGGGTGGGGGTCCATCTTTGGGACCACTGTCGGCAGAGGCATCTTGAACGATAGCCTTTCC
TTTATCGCAATGATGGCATTTGTAGGTGCCACCTTCCTTTTCTACTGTCCTTTTGATGAAGTGACAGATA
GCTGGGCAATGGAATCCGAGGAGGTTTCCCGATATTACCCTTTGTTGAAAAGTCTCAATAGCCCTTTGGT
CTTCTGAGACTGTATCTTTGATATTCTTGGAGTAGACGAGAGTGTCGTGCTCCACCATGCGGCGCGCCGA
TCAAAAGCAGGTGACAAGTTTGTACAAAAAAGCTGAACGAGAAACGTAAAATGATATAAATATCAATATA
TTAAATTAGATTTTGCATAAAAAACAGACTACATAATACTGTAAAACACAACATATCCAGTCACTATGGC
GGCCGCATTAGGCACCCCAGGCTTTACACTTTATGCTTCCGGCTCGTATAATGTGTGGATTTTGAGTTAG
GATCCGTCGAGATTTTCAGGAGCTAAGGAAGCTAAAATGGAGAAAAAAATCACTGGATATACCACCGTTG
ATATATCCCAATGGCATCGTAAAGAACATTTTGAGGCATTTCAGTCAGTCGCTCAATGTACCTATAACCA
GACCGTTCAGCTGGATATTACGGCCTTTTTAAAGACCGTAAAGAAAAATAAGCACAAGTTTTATCCGGCC
TTTATTCACATTCTTGCCCGCCTGATGAATGCTCATCCGGAATTCCGTATGGCAATGAAAGACGGTGAGC
TGGTGATATGGGATAGTGTTCACCCTTGTTACACCGTTTTCCATGAGCAAACTGAAACGTTTTCATCGCT
CTGGAGTGAATACCACGACGATTTCCGGCAGTTTCTACACATATATTCGCAAGATGTGGCGTGTTACGGT
GAAAACCTGGCCTATTTCCCTAAAGGGTTTATTGAGAATATGTTTTTCGTCTCAGCCAATCCCTGGGTGA
GTTTCACCAGTTTTGATTTAAACGTGGCCAATATGGACAACTTCTTCGCCCCCGTTTTCACCATGGGCAA
ATATTATACGCAAGGCGACAAGGTGCTGATGCCGCTGGCGATTCAGGTTCATCATGCCGTTTGTGATGGC
TTCCATGTCGGCAGAATGCTTAATGAATTACAACAGTACTGCGATGAGTGGCAGGCGGGGCGTAATCTAG
AGGATCCGGCTTACTAAAAGCCAGATAACAGTATGCGTATTTGCGCGCTGATTTTTGCGGTATAAGAATA
TATACTGATATGTATACCAGAAGTATGTCAAAAAGAGGTATGCTATGAAGCAGCGTATTACAGTGACAGT
TGACAGCGACAGCTATCAGTTGCTCAAGGCATATATGATGTCAATATCTCCGGTCTGGTAAGCACAACCA
TGCAGAATGAAGCCCGTCGTCTGCGTGCCGAACGCTGGAAAGCGGAAAATCAGGAAGGGATGGCTGAGGT
CGCCCGGTTTATTGAAATGAACGGCTCTTTTGCTGACGAGAACAGGGGCTGGTGAAATGCAGTTTAAGGT
TTACACCTATAAAAGAGAGAGCCGTTATCGTCTGTTTGTGGATGTACAGAGTGATATTATTGACACGCCC
GGGCGACGGATGGTGATCCCCCTGGCCAGTGCACGTCTGCTGTCAGATAAAGTCCCCCGTGAACTTTACC
CGGTGGTGCATATCGGGGATGAAAGCTGGCGCATGATGACCACCGATATGGCCAGTGTGCCGGCCTCCGT
TATCGGGGAAGAAGTGGCTGATCTCAGCCACCGCGAAAATGACATCAAAAACGCCATTAACCTGATGTTC
TGGGGAATATAAATGTCAGGCTCCCTTATACACAGCCAGTCTGCAGGTCGACCATAGTGACTGGATATGT
TGTGTTTTACAGTATTATGTAGTCTGTTTTTTATGCAAAATCTAATTTAATATATTGATATTTATATCAT
TTTACGTTTCTCGTTCAGCTTTCTTGTACAAAGTGGTCACCTGCAAAAAGTGCCAGCCAGGACAGAAATG
CCTCGACTTCGCTGCTACCCAAGGTTGCCGGGTGACGCACACCGTGGAAACGGATGAAGGCACGAACCCA
GTGGACATAAGCCTGTTCGGTTCGTAAGCTGTAATGCAAGTAGCGTATGCGCTCACGCAACTGGTCCAGA
ACCTTGACCGAACGCAGCGGTGGTAACGGCGCAGTGGCGGTTTTCATGGCTTGTTATGACTGTTTTTTTG
GGGTACAGTCTATGCCTCGGGCATCCAAGCAGCAAGCGCGTTACGCCGTGGGTCGATGTTTGATGTTATG
GAGCAGCAACGATGTTACGCAGCAGGGCAGTCGCCCTAAAACAAAGTTAAACATTATGAGGGAAGCGGTG
ATCGCCGAAGTATCGACTCAACTATCAGAGGTAGTTGGCGTCATCGAGCGCCATCTCGAACCGACGTTGC
TGGCCGTACATTTGTACGGCTCCGCAGTGGATGGCGGCCTGAAGCCACACAGTGATATTGATTTGCTGGT
TACGGTGACCGTAAGGCTTGATGAAACAACGCGGCGAGCTTTGATCAACGACCTTTTGGAAACTTCGGCT
TCCCCTGGAGAGAGCGAGATTCTCCGCGCTGTAGAAGTCACCATTGTTGTGCACGACGACATCATTCCGT
GGCGTTATCCAGCTAAGCGCGAACTGCAATTTGGAGAATGGCAGCGCAATGACATTCTTGCAGGTATCTT
CGAGCCAGCCACGATCGACATTGATCTGGCTATCTTGCTGACAAAAGCAAGAGAACATAGCGTTGCCTTG
GTAGGTCCAGCGGCGGAGGAACTCTTTGATCCGGTTCCTGAACAGGATCTATTTGAGGCGCTAAATGAAA
CCTTAACGCTATGGAACTCGCCGCCCGACTGGGCTGGCGATGAGCGAAATGTAGTGCTTACGTTGTCCCG
CATTTGGTACAGCGCAGTAACCGGCAAAATCGCGCCGAAGGATGTCGCTGCCGACTGGGCAATGGAGCGC
CTGCCGGCCCAGTATCAGCCCGTCATACTTGAAGCTAGACAGGCTTATCTTGGACAAGAAGAAGATCGCT
TGGCCTCGCGCGCAGATCAGTTGGAAGAATTTGTCCACTACGTGAAAGGCGAGATCACCAAGGTAGTCGG
CAAATAACCCTCGA
Features (pLannotate 1.2.2; 14 found; start..end, strand, type, name):
     86..674     +  rep_origin     ori: high-copy-number ColE1/pMB1/pBR322/pUC origin of replication
    874..1048    -  polyA_signal   CaMV poly(A) signal: cauliflower mosaic virus polyadenylation signal
   1089..2114    -  CDS            HygR: aminoglycoside phosphotransferase from E. coli; aph(4)-Ia; confers resistance to hygromycin
   2181..2857    -  promoter       CaMV 35S promoter (enhanced): cauliflower mosaic virus 35S promoter with a duplicated enhancer region
   2954..3078    +  protein_bind   attR1: mutant version of attR; recombination site for the Gateway® LR reaction LR Clonase™
   3103..3133    +  promoter       lac UV5 promoter: E. coli lac promoter with an "up" mutation
   3157..3186    +  promoter       cat promoter (fragment): promoter of the E. coli cat gene encoding chloramphenicol acetyltransferase
   3187..3867    +  CDS            CmR: chloramphenicol acetyltransferase confers resistance to chloramphenicol
   4024..4182    +  CDS            ccdA (fragment): CCDA_ECO57 - Also known as H, letA. Experimental evidence at protein level: Swiss-Prot protein existence level 1. Antitoxin component of a type II toxin-antitoxin (TA) system which inhibits the post-segregational killing (PSK) of plasmid-free cells, also referred to as a plasmid addiction system. Binds to and blocks the activity of CcdB; will also remove bound CcdB protein from the CcdB-GyrA complex by forming a CcdA-CcdB complex, a process termed rejuvenation. Functions as a transcriptional corepressor for the ccdAB operon, repression also requires CcdB (By similarity). From Escherichia coli
   4187..4492    +  CDS            ccdB: CcdB, a bacterial toxin that poisons DNA gyrase; ccdB; Plasmids containing the ccdB gene cannot be propagated in standard E. coli strains.
   4533..4657    -  protein_bind   attR2: mutant version of attR; recombination site for the Gateway® LR reaction LR Clonase™
   4764..4787    +  promoter       Pc promoter (fragment): intI1 (promoter lies within the coding sequence); class 1 integron promoter
   4963..5019    +  CDS            GmR (fragment): gentamycin acetyltransferase; aacC1; confers resistance to gentamycin
   5026..5817    +  CDS            SmR: aminoglycoside adenylyltransferase (Murphy, 1985); aadA; confers resistance to spectinomycin and streptomycin
