[The description below was written by a language model from this plasmid's Addgene catalogue record and pLannotate feature annotations shown in this document.]
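Description:
pTRANS_110 is an empty plant transformation backbone of about 5.8 kb, derived from pTRANS_100 and belonging to a modular toolkit for plant genome engineering. It is catalogued as a non-T-DNA vector with no viral replicon. Consistent with this, the feature tables show no T-DNA borders and no Agrobacterium-compatible origin, which suggests direct DNA delivery rather than Agrobacterium-mediated transfer, although the record does not name a delivery method. In E. coli it replicates from a high-copy ColE1/pUC-type origin and is selected with spectinomycin through an aadA (SmR) gene. That gene lies downstream of fragments of a class 1 integron Pc promoter and a gentamicin-resistance remnant.

The plant-facing part is a hygromycin resistance cassette: the hpt (aph(4)-Ia) coding sequence driven by an enhanced CaMV 35S promoter with a duplicated enhancer and terminated by the CaMV polyadenylation signal. This allows transformed plant cells to be selected on hygromycin. Next to it is a standard destination-style cassette bounded by attR1 and attR2 sites, containing a chloramphenicol acetyltransferase gene, a ccdA fragment and the ccdB gyrase toxin gene. ccdB serves as a counter-selection marker, so the empty vector must be maintained in a ccdB-tolerant strain, while clones in which the cassette has been replaced by user cargo survive in ordinary strains. No promoter is annotated upstream of this site for plant expression, so inserted modules would presumably need to carry their own regulatory elements. The record does not specify the assembly method used to load the vector. The depositor and sequencing-derived records are the same length and share the same annotations, offset by only two nucleotides.
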