Addgene plasmid #91202: pTRANS_110
Purpose: (Empty Backbone) Transformation, Type: non-T-DNA, Plant Selection: 2x35S:hpt II, Viral Replication: none
Depositing lab: Daniel Voytas. Depositing organization: University of Minnesota. Publication: A multi-purpose toolkit to enable advanced genome engineering in plants. Cermak T, Curtin SJ, Gil-Humanes J, Cegan R, Kono TJY, Konecna E, Belanto JJ, Starker CG, Mathre JW, Greenstein RL, Voytas DF. Plant Cell. 2017 May 18. pii: tpc.00922.2016. doi: 10.1105/tpc.16.00922. PubMed 28522548.
Backbone
  Vector backbone: pTRANS_100
  Vector type: Plant Expression
  Selectable markers: Hygromycin
Growth in bacteria
  Bacterial resistance: Spectinomycin, 50 μg/mL
  Growth temperature: 37°C
  Growth strain: ccdB Survival
  Copy number: High Copy
Gene/Insert
  Gene/Insert name: None
Terms and licenses: Academic/Nonprofit Terms; Industry Terms: Not Available to Industry
How to cite: pTRANS_110 was a gift from Daniel Voytas (Addgene plasmid # 91202 ; http://n2t.net/addgene:91202 ; RRID:Addgene_91202)
